Addgene plasmid #37234: pTYB2-PAB1
Depositing lab: Jon Lorsch. Depositing organization: Johns Hopkins University and School of Medicine. Publication: Multiple elements in the eIF4G1 N-terminus promote assembly of eIF4G1*PABP mRNPs in vivo. Park EH, Walker SE, Lee JM, Rothenburg S, Lorsch JR, Hinnebusch AG. EMBO J. 2011 Jan 19;30(2):302-16. Epub 2010 Dec 7. 10.1038/emboj.2010.312 PubMed 21139564.
Backbone
  Vector backbone: pTYB2
  Backbone manufacturer: NEB
  Backbone size w/o insert (bp): 7474
  Vector type: Bacterial Expression
Growth in bacteria
  Bacterial resistance: Ampicillin, 100 μg/mL
  Growth temperature: 37°C
  Growth strain: DH5alpha
  Copy number: Unknown
Gene/Insert
  Gene/Insert name: PAB1
  Species: S. cerevisiae (budding yeast)
  Entrez Gene: PAB1 (a.k.a. YER165W)
  Promoter: T7
  Tag / fusion protein: intein (C terminal on insert)
  Cloning method: Restriction Enzyme; 5′ cloning site NdeI (unknown if destroyed); 3′ cloning site SmaI (unknown if destroyed)
  Sequencing primers: 5′ T7; 3′ T7-term
Terms and licenses: Academic/Nonprofit Terms; Industry Terms: Not Available to Industry
How to cite: pTYB2-PAB1 was a gift from Jon Lorsch (Addgene plasmid # 37234 ; http://n2t.net/addgene:37234 ; RRID:Addgene_37234)
