[The description below was written by a language model from this plasmid's Addgene catalogue record.]
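Description:
pTYB2-PAB1 is a bacterial expression plasmid built on the commercial pTYB2 backbone (about 7.5 kb without insert), a vector from an intein-mediated protein purification system. It is propagated in E. coli under ampicillin selection; the record lists its copy number as unknown, and no feature table is provided, so the origin of replication and other backbone elements are not itemised here.

The insert is PAB1 (YER165W) from Saccharomyces cerevisiae, which encodes the yeast poly(A)-binding protein. It was cloned by restriction digestion between NdeI at the 5′ end and SmaI at the 3′ end, although the record does not say whether these sites survived cloning. Transcription is driven by a T7 promoter, so expression requires a host strain that supplies T7 RNA polymerase rather than the cloning strain used for maintenance. The coding sequence is fused at its C terminus to an intein tag. In vectors of this type, the intein is generally coupled to an affinity domain that captures the fusion protein on a resin, and induced self-cleavage of the intein then releases the target protein without a residual tag or with only minimal extra residues. The record itself states only that an intein is fused to the C terminus.

The construct is suited to producing recombinant yeast Pab1 in bacteria for purification and biochemical work. The associated publication concerns the assembly of eIF4G1–PABP messenger ribonucleoprotein complexes, which suggests the purified protein was used to study interactions between Pab1 and the translation initiation factor eIF4G1, though the record does not describe the specific experiments.
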