>Addgene plasmid #37234 | pTYB2-PAB1 | addgene partial sequence | sequence record 48026 | T7-term
TCCTGCAGTCATTGAAGCTGCCACAAGGCACNTNTNGTTGGATGGTTCCCATCCTGCCAAGGAGGTGTGG
GGCTGCAAACATTTATACGTCTTGCCGTTATATGTGACCAATTGTCCCGCAGTATAAGCTGTGTTGACCT
GCCAAGCGGATACACCAGGATTTGTCGTGAGGCCTGAGTTCAGACCGGTCAGGCCACCGCATGCATGGAC
GACAACCTGGGATCCAAGCAAAAACTGATGATCAGAATCATCAGATAAAGTAATCCCATAATAATCGTCT
TCCTTCAATTCTTGTAACTCGAAATAAAATCCGCGGCACTCACGTGCAAAAGCAGCGGCGGGAGCAGGCC
TGAATTTTTTAGAGCCGGCACACTTCGAAAGAACGTTAAGCAAAACATCTCCACCAGACATATAAATAGC
ATAACTAATTTTATGTTTGGTGACATTCATGTCAACCTTAGCAGGTTCTGCGTTAACCGAGACTACTAAG
CCTAAAGAACGAGCAAGGGAAACCAAACCATCTCTGACAGAAGTATGAATTGTCTTTATTGTTGCTTTAA
TACCATGCTCATCAGTAACATAGCCATCAGAATCAATTAGACCAGCAAGAAATGTTTCACGAGTACCGAT
ATTGTCCGTAGACAAGAAAGAAGGAATATTTTTGACACCGTCCTTCAAGAATCCTAAGCCAACAATAGCG
TCCCATAATGGATTCTCAGTATTAAGATTATTGCGAATACCATTACCTCTGACAACTTTAGAGTACAAAT
TAACAGTTTTGGCAACTTGTGGTTCTTTTCTGTCCTTATACTCGGCGCACAAAATTCAACTTTTCAGCAT
ATTCAGTAAC
