>Addgene plasmid #37234 | pTYB2-PAB1 | addgene partial sequence | sequence record 49482 | T7 5'-TAATACGACTCACTATAGGG-3'
TTGTTTAACTTTAAGAAGGAGATATACATAATGGCTGATATTACTGATAAGACAGCTGAACAATTGGAAA
ACTTGAATATTCAAGATGACCAAAAGCAAGCCGCCACTGGTTCAGAAAGCCAATCTGTTGAAAACTCTTC
TGCATCATTATATGTTGGTGACTTAGAACCTTCTGTTTCCGAAGCCCACTTATATGATATCTTCTCTCCA
ATCGGTTCAGTCTCCTCCATTCGTGTCTGTCGTGATGCCATCACTAAGACCTCTTTGGGCTATGCTTATG
TTAACTTTAACGACCATGAAGCCGGCAGAAAAGCAATTGAGCAATTGAACTACACTCCAATCAAGGGTAG
ATTATGCCGTATTATGTGGTCTCAACGTGACCCATCATTGAGAAAGAAGGGTTCTGGTAACATCTTTATC
AAGAACTTGCACCCTGATATTGACAACAAGGCTTTGTATGACACTTTCTCTGTGTTTGGTGACATCTTGT
CCAGCAAGATTGCCACCGACGAAAACGGAAAATCCAAGGGTTTTGGGTTTGTTCACTTCGAAGAAGAAGG
TGCTGCCAAGGAAGCTATTGATGCTTTGAATGGTATGCTGTTGAACGGTCAAGAAATTTATGTTGCTCCT
CACTTGTCCAGAAAGGAACGTGACTCTCAATTGGAAGAGACTAAGGCACATTACACTAACCTTTATGTGA
AAAACATCAACTCCGAAACTACTGACGAACAATTCCAAGAATTGTTTGCCAAATTTGGTCCAATTGTTTC
TGCCTCTTTGGAAAAGGATGCTGATGGAAA
